>Addgene plasmid #90638 | COPS3 G11.4 gRNA | addgene full sequence | sequence record 183324 | Addgene NGS Result
TGAGCTGATACCGCTCGCCGCAGCCGAACGACCGAGCGCAGCGAGTCAGTGAGCGAGGAAGCGGAAGAGC
GCCCAATACGCAAACCGCCTCTCCCCGCGCGTTGGCCGATTCATTAATGCAGCTGGCACGACAGGTTTCC
CGACTGGAAAGCGGGCAGTGAGCGCAACGCAATTAATGTGAGTTAGCTCACTCATTAGGCACCCCAGGCT
TTACACTTTATGCTTCCGGCTCGTATGTTGTGTGGAATTGTGAGCGGATAACAATTTCACACAGGAAACA
GCTATGACCATGATTACGCCAAGCGCGCAATTAACCCTCACTAAAGGGAACAAAAGCTGGAGCTGCAAGC
TTAATGTAGTCTTATGCAATACTCTTGTAGTCTTGCAACATGGTAACGATGAGTTAGCAACATGCCTTAC
AAGGAGAGAAAAAGCACCGTGCATGCCGATTGGTGGAAGTAAGGTGGTACGATCGTGCCTTATTAGGAAG
GCAACAGACGGGTCTGACATGGATTGGACGAACCACTGAATTGCCGCATTGCAGAGATATTGTATTTAAG
TGCCTAGCTCGATACATAAACGGGTCTCTCTGGTTAGACCAGATCTGAGCCTGGGAGCTCTCTGGCTAAC
TAGGGAACCCACTGCTTAAGCCTCAATAAAGCTTGCCTTGAGTGCTTCAAGTAGTGTGTGCCCGTCTGTT
GTGTGACTCTGGTAACTAGAGATCCCTCAGACCCTTTTAGTCAGTGTGGAAAATCTCTAGCAGTGGCGCC
CGAACAGGGACTTGAAAGCGAAAGGGAAACCAGAGGAGCTCTCTCGACGCAGGACTCGGCTTGCTGAAGC
GCGCACGGCAAGAGGCGAGGGGCGGCGACTGGTGAGTACGCCAAAAATTTTGACTAGCGGAGGCTAGAAG
GAGAGAGATGGGTGCGAGAGCGTCAGTATTAAGCGGGGGAGAATTAGATCGCGATGGGAAAAAATTCGGT
TAAGGCCAGGGGGAAAGAAAAAATATAAATTAAAACATATAGTATGGGCAAGCAGGGAGCTAGAACGATT
CGCAGTTAATCCTGGCCTGTTAGAAACATCAGAAGGCTGTAGACAAATACTGGGACAGCTACAACCATCC
CTTCAGACAGGATCAGAAGAACTTAGATCATTATATAATACAGTAGCAACCCTCTATTGTGTGCATCAAA
GGATAGAGATAAAAGACACCAAGGAAGCTTTAGACAAGATAGAGGAAGAGCAAAACAAAAGTAAGACCAC
CGCACAGCAAGCGGCCGCTGATCTTCAGACCTGGAGGAGGAGATATGAGGGACAATTGGAGAAGTGAATT
ATATAAATATAAAGTAGTAAAAATTGAACCATTAGGAGTAGCACCCACCAAGGCAAAGAGAAGAGTGGTG
CAGAGAGAAAAAAGAGCAGTGGGAATAGGAGCTTTGTTCCTTGGGTTCTTGGGAGCAGCAGGAAGCACTA
TGGGCGCAGCGTCAATGACGCTGACGGTACAGGCCAGACAATTATTGTCTGGTATAGTGCAGCAGCAGAA
CAATTTGCTGAGGGCTATTGAGGCGCAACAGCATCTGTTGCAACTCACAGTCTGGGGCATCAAGCAGCTC
CAGGCAAGAATCCTGGCTGTGGAAAGATACCTAAAGGATCAACAGCTCCTGGGGATTTGGGGTTGCTCTG
GAAAACTCATTTGCACCACTGCTGTGCCTTGGAATGCTAGTTGGAGTAATAAATCTCTGGAACAGATTTG
GAATCACACGACCTGGATGGAGTGGGACAGAGAAATTAACAATTACACAAGCTTAATACACTCCTTAATT
GAAGAATCGCAAAACCAGCAAGAAAAGAATGAACAAGAATTATTGGAATTAGATAAATGGGCAAGTTTGT
GGAATTGGTTTAACATAACAAATTGGCTGTGGTATATAAAATTATTCATAATGATAGTAGGAGGCTTGGT
AGGTTTAAGAATAGTTTTTGCTGTACTTTCTATAGTGAATAGAGTTAGGCAGGGATATTCACCATTATCG
TTTCAGACCCACCTCCCAACCCCGAGGGGACCCAGAGAGGGCCTATTTCCCATGATTCCTTCATATTTGC
ATATACGATACAAGGCTGTTAGAGAGATAATTAGAATTAATTTGACTGTAAACACAAAGATATTAGTACA
AAATACGTGACGTAGAAAGTAATAATTTCTTGGGTAGTTTGCAGTTTTAAAATTATGTTTTAAAATGGAC
TATCATATGCTTACCGTAACTTGAAAGTATTTCGATTTCTTGGCTTTATATATCTTGTGGAAAGGACGAA
ACACCGTGCGAAGAACTTATCCCATCGTTTAAGAGCTATGCTGGAAACAGCATAGCAAGTTTAAATAAGG
CTAGTCCGTTATCAACTTGAAAAAGTGGCACCGAGTCGGTGCTTTTTTTGAATTCTAGATCTTGAGACAA
ATGGCAGTATTCATCCACAATTTTAAAAGAAAAGGGGGGATTGGGGGGTACAGTGCAGGGGAAAGAATAG
TAGACATAATAGCAACAGACATACAAACTAAAGAATTACAAAAACAAATTACAAAAATTCAAAATTTTCG
GGTTTATTACAGGGACAGCAGAGATCCACTTTGGCGCCGGCTCGAGTGGCTCCGGTGCCCGTCAGTGGGC
AGAGCGCACATCGCCCACAGTCCCCGAGAAGTTGGGGGGAGGGGTCGGCAATTGAACCGGTGCCTAGAGA
AGGTGGCGCGGGGTAAACTGGGAAAGTGATGTCGTGTACTGGCTCCGCCTTTTTCCCGAGGGTGGGGGAG
AACCGTATATAAGTGCAGTAGTCGCCGTGAACGTTCTTTTTCGCAACGGGTTTGCCGCCAGAACACAGGT
GTCGTGACGCGGGATCCGCCACCATGACCGAGTACAAGCCCACGGTGCGCCTCGCCACCCGCGACGACGT
CCCCAGGGCCGTACGCACCCTCGCCGCCGCGTTCGCCGACTACCCCGCCACGCGCCACACCGTCGATCCG
GACCGCCACATCGAGCGGGTCACCGAGCTGCAAGAACTCTTCCTCACGCGCGTCGGGCTCGACATCGGCA
AGGTGTGGGTCGCGGACGACGGCGCCGCGGTGGCGGTCTGGACCACGCCGGAGAGCGTCGAAGCGGGGGC
GGTGTTCGCCGAGATCGGCCCGCGCATGGCCGAGTTGAGCGGTTCCCGGCTGGCCGCGCAGCAACAGATG
GAAGGCCTCCTGGCGCCGCACCGGCCCAAGGAGCCCGCGTGGTTCCTGGCCACCGTCGGAGTCTCGCCCG
ACCACCAGGGCAAGGGTCTGGGCAGCGCCGTCGTGCTCCCCGGAGTGGAGGCGGCCGAGCGCGCCGGGGT
GCCCGCCTTCCTGGAGACCTCCGCGCCCCGCAACCTCCCCTTCTACGAGCGGCTCGGCTTCACCGTCACC
GCCGACGTCGAGGTGCCCGAAGGACCGCGCACCTGGTGCATGACCCGCAAGCCCGGTGCCTGAACGCGTT
AAGTCGACAATCAACCTCTGGATTACAAAATTTGTGAAAGATTGACTGGTATTCTTAACTATGTTGCTCC
TTTTACGCTATGTGGATACGCTGCTTTAATGCCTTTGTATCATGCTATTGCTTCCCGTATGGCTTTCATT
TTCTCCTCCTTGTATAAATCCTGGTTGCTGTCTCTTTATGAGGAGTTGTGGCCCGTTGTCAGGCAACGTG
GCGTGGTGTGCACTGTGTTTGCTGACGCAACCCCCACTGGTTGGGGCATTGCCACCACCTGTCAGCTCCT
TTCCGGGACTTTCGCTTTCCCCCTCCCTATTGCCACGGCGGAACTCATCGCCGCCTGCCTTGCCCGCTGC
TGGACAGGGGCTCGGCTGTTGGGCACTGACAATTCCGTGGTGTTGTCGGGGAAATCATCGTCCTTTCCTT
GGCTGCTCGCCTGTGTTGCCACCTGGATTCTGCGCGGGACGTCCTTCTGCTACGTCCCTTCGGCCCTCAA
TCCAGCGGACCTTCCTTCCCGCGGCCTGCTGCCGGCTCTGCGGCCTCTTCCGCGTCTTCGCCTTCGCCCT
CAGACGAGTCGGATCTCCCTTTGGGCCGCCTCCCCGCGTCGACTTTAAGACCAATGACTTACAAGGCAGC
TGTAGATCTTAGCCACTTTTTAAAAGAAAAGGGGGGACTGGAAGGGCTAATTCACTCCCAACGAAGACAA
GATCTGCTTTTTGCTTGTACTGGGTCTCTCTGGTTAGACCAGATCTGAGCCTGGGAGCTCTCTGGCTAAC
TAGGGAACCCACTGCTTAAGCCTCAATAAAGCTTGCCTTGAGTGCTTCAAGTAGTGTGTGCCCGTCTGTT
GTGTGACTCTGGTAACTAGAGATCCCTCAGACCCTTTTAGTCAGTGTGGAAAATCTCTAGCAGTACGTAT
AGTAGTTCATGTCATCTTATTATTCAGTATTTATAACTTGCAAAGAAATGAATATCAGAGAGTGAGAGGA
ACTTGTTTATTGCAGCTTATAATGGTTACAAATAAAGCAATAGCATCACAAATTTCACAAATAAAGCATT
TTTTTCACTGCATTCTAGTTGTGGTTTGTCCAAACTCATCAATGTATCTTATCATGTCTGGCTCTAGCTA
TCCCGCCCCTAACTCCGCCCATCCCGCCCCTAACTCCGCCCAGTTCCGCCCATTCTCCGCCCCATGGCTG
ACTAATTTTTTTTATTTATGCAGAGGCCGAGGCCGCCTCGGCCTCTGAGCTATTCCAGAAGTAGTGAGGA
GGCTTTTTTGGAGGCCTAGGGACGTACCCAATTCGCCCTATAGTGAGTCGTATTACGCGCGCTCACTGGC
CGTCGTTTTACAACGTCGTGACTGGGAAAACCCTGGCGTTACCCAACTTAATCGCCTTGCAGCACATCCC
CCTTTCGCCAGCTGGCGTAATAGCGAAGAGGCCCGCACCGATCGCCCTTCCCAACAGTTGCGCAGCCTGA
ATGGCGAATGGG
[124 nt withheld, positions 4983-5106]
C
[91 nt withheld, positions 5108-5198]
A
[49 nt withheld, positions 5200-5248]
CCTTTGACGTTGGAGTCCACGTTCTTT
[37 nt withheld, positions 5276-5312]
ACCCTATCTCGGTCTATTCTTTTGATTTATAAGGGATTTTGCCGATTTCGGCCTATTGGTTAAAAAATGA
GCTGATTTAACAAAAATTTAACGCGAATTTTAACAAAATATTAACGCTTACAATTTAGGTGGCACTTTTC
GGGGAAATGTGCGCGGAACCCCTATTTGTTTATTTTTCTAAATACATTCAAATATGTATCCGCTCATGAG
ACAATAACCCTGATAAATGCTTCAATAATATTGAAAAAGGAAGAGTATGAGTATTCAACATTTCCGTGTC
GCCCTTATTCCCTTTTTTGCGGCATTTTGCCTTCCTGTTTTTGCTCACCCAGAAACGCTGGTGAAAGTAA
AAGATGCTGAAGATCAGTTGGGTGCACGAGTGGGTTACATCGAACTGGATCTCAACAGCGGTAAGATCCT
TGAGAGTTTTCGCCCCGAAGAACGTTTTCCAATGATGAGCACTTTTAAAGTTCTGCTATGTGGCGCGGTA
TTATCCCGTATTGACGCCGGGCAAGAGCAACTCGGTCGCCGCATACACTATTCTCAGAATGACTTGGTTG
AGTACTCACCAGTCACAGAAAAGCATCTTACGGATGGCATGACAGTAAGAGAATTATGCAGTGCTGCCAT
AACCATGAGTGATAACACTGCGGCCAACTTACTTCTGACAACGATCGGAGGACCGAAGGAGCTAACCGCT
TTTTTGCACAACATGGGGGATCATGTAACTCGCCTTGATCGTTGGGAACCGGAGCTGAATGAAGCCATAC
CAAACGACGAGCGTGACACCACGATGCCTGTAGCAATGGCAACAACGTTGCGCAAACTATTAACTGGCGA
ACTACTTACTCTAGCTTCCCGGCAACAATTAATAGACTGGATGGAGGCGGATAAAGTTGCAGGACCACTT
CTGCGCTCGGCCCTTCCGGCTGGCTGGTTTATTGCTGATAAATCTGGAGCCGGTGAGCGTGGGTCTCGCG
GTATCATTGCAGCACTGGGGCCAGATGGTAAGCCCTCCCGTATCGTAGTTATCTACACGACGGGGAGTCA
GGCAACTATGGATGAACGAAATAGACAGATCGCTGAGATAGGTGCCTCACTGATTAAGCATTGGTAACTG
TCAGACCAAGTTTACTCATATATACTTTAGATTGATTTAAAACTTCATTTTTAATTTAAAAGGATCTAGG
TGAAGATCCTTTTTGATAATCTCATGACCAAAATCCCTTAACGTGAGTTTTCGTTCCACTGAGCGTCAGA
CCCCGTAGAAAAGATCAAAGGATCTTCTTGAGATCCTTTTTTTCTGCGCGTAATCTGCTGCTTGCAAACA
AAAAAACCACCGCTACCAGCGGTGGTTTGTTTGCCGGATCAAGAGCTACCAACTCTTTTTCCGAAGGTAA
CTGGCTTCAGCAGAGCGCAGATACCAAATACTGTTCTTCTAGTGTAGCCGTAGTTAGGCCACCACTTCAA
GAACTCTGTAGCACCGCCTACATACCTCGCTCTGCTAATCCTGTTACCAGTGGCTGCTGCCAGTGGCGAT
AAGTCGTGTCTTACCGGGTTGGACTCAAGACGATAGTTACCGGATAAGGCGCAGCGGTCGGGCTGAACGG
GGGGTTCGTGCACACAGCCCAGCTTGGAGCGAACGACCTACACCGAACTGAGATACCTACAGCGTGAGCT
ATGAGAAAGCGCCACGCTTCCCGAAGGGAGAAAGGCGGACAGGTATCCGGTAAGCGGCAGGGTCGGAACA
GGAGAGCGCACGAGGGAGCTTCCAGGGGGAAACGCCTGGTATCTTTATAGTCCTGTCGGGTTTCGCCACC
TCTGACTTGAGCGTCGATTTTTGTGATGCTCGTCAGGGGGGCGGAGCCTATGGAAAAACGCCAGCAACGC
GGCCTTTTTACGGTTCCTGGCCTTTTGCTGGCCTTTTGCTCACATGTTCTTTCCTGCGTTATCCCCTGAT
TCTGTGGATAACCGTATTACCGCCTTTGAG
Features (pLannotate 1.2.2; 28 found; start..end, strand, type, name):
      1..67      +  rep_origin     RSF ori (fragment): Plasmids containing the RSF 1030 origin of replication can be propagated in E. coli cells that contain additional plasmids with compatible origins.
     69..161     +  CDS            lacI (fragment): lac repressor; lacI; The lac repressor binds to the lac operator to inhibit transcription in E. coli. This inhibition can be relieved by adding lactose or isopropyl-β-D-thiogalactopyranoside (IPTG).
    174..195     +  protein_bind   CAP binding site: CAP binding activates transcription in the presence of cAMP. E. coli catabolite activator protein
    210..240     +  promoter       lac promoter: promoter for the E. coli lac operon
    248..264     +  protein_bind   lac operator: The lac repressor binds to the lac operator to inhibit transcription in E. coli. This inhibition can be relieved by adding lactose or isopropyl-β-D-thiogalactopyranoside (IPTG). lac repressor encoded by lacI
    309..327     +  promoter       T3 promoter: promoter for bacteriophage T3 RNA polymerase
    355..581     +  promoter       RSV promoter: Rous sarcoma virus enhancer/promoter
    582..762     +  LTR            5' LTR (truncated): truncated 5' long terminal repeat (LTR) from HIV-1
    809..934     +  misc_feature   HIV-1 Ψ: packaging signal of human immunodeficiency virus type 1
    918..1281    +  CDS            HIV-1 gag (fragment): gag protein from human immunodeficiency virus 1; gag
   1427..1660    +  misc_feature   RRE: The Rev response element (RRE) of HIV-1 allows for Rev-dependent mRNA export from the nucleus to the cytoplasm.
   2037..2063    +  CDS            Rev (fragment): human immunodeficiency virus 1 (HIV-1) Rev protein; rev; enhances nuclear export of unspliced and incompletely spliced viral mRNAs
   2067..2307    +  promoter       U6 promoter: RNA polymerase III promoter for human U6 snRNA
   2355..2422    +  misc_RNA       tracrRNA (fragment): trans-activating CRISPR RNA for the Streptococcus pyogenes CRISPR/Cas9 system
   2471..2588    +  misc_feature   cPPT/CTS: central polypurine tract and central termination sequence of HIV-1
   2657..2868    +  promoter       EF-1α core promoter: core promoter for human elongation factor EF-1α
   2894..3493    +  CDS            PuroR (fragment): puromycin N-acetyltransferase; pac from Streptomyces; confers resistance to puromycin
   3509..4097    +  misc_feature   WPRE: woodchuck hepatitis virus posttranscriptional regulatory element
   4148..4167    +  misc_feature   cPPT/CTS (fragment): central polypurine tract and central termination sequence of HIV-1
   4169..4402    +  LTR            3' LTR (ΔU3): self-inactivating 3' long terminal repeat (LTR) from HIV-1
   4480..4601    +  polyA_signal   SV40 poly(A) signal: SV40 polyadenylation signal
   4641..4776    +  rep_origin     SV40 ori: SV40 origin of replication
   4797..4815    -  promoter       T7 promoter: promoter for bacteriophage T7 RNA polymerase
   4823..4978    +  CDS            lacZα (fragment): LacZα fragment of β-galactosidase; lacZ fragment
   4983..5411    +  rep_origin     f1 ori (sequence partly withheld): f1 bacteriophage origin of replication; arrow indicates direction of (+) strand synthesis
   5464..5568    +  promoter       AmpR promoter: bla
   5569..6429    +  CDS            AmpR: β-lactamase; bla; confers resistance to ampicillin, carbenicillin, and related antibiotics
   6600..7188    +  rep_origin     ori: high-copy-number ColE1/pMB1/pBR322/pUC origin of replication
