[The description below was written by a language model from this plasmid's Addgene catalogue record and pLannotate feature annotations shown in this document.]
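Description:
COPS3 G11.4 gRNA is a third-generation lentiviral CRISPR guide plasmid built on the pLenti-sgRNA backbone and designed to deliver a single guide RNA against human COPS3. It is propagated in E. coli through a high-copy ColE1/pUC-type origin with ampicillin selection (AmpR under its own bla promoter). The backbone also carries an f1 origin, an SV40 origin and poly(A) signal, and remnants of lac/lacZα cloning-vector sequence with T3 and T7 promoters. The catalogue lists the empty backbone as 9,151 bp, whereas the sequenced construct is 7,302 nt. This would be consistent with loss of a filler fragment when the guide was inserted, although the record does not say so.

The viral cassette has an RSV promoter fused to a truncated HIV-1 5' LTR, which allows Tat-independent production of the genomic RNA. This is followed by the Ψ packaging signal with a partial gag sequence, the Rev response element for nuclear export, and a self-inactivating ΔU3 3' LTR. Within this unit, a human U6 RNA polymerase III promoter drives the COPS3 spacer, which was cloned between BsmBI sites that were destroyed in the process. The spacer is fused to the Streptococcus pyogenes Cas9 guide scaffold, annotated as a tracrRNA fragment. Downstream, a cPPT/CTS element aids nuclear import, and an EF-1α core promoter expresses puromycin N-acetyltransferase to select transduced mammalian cells, with a WPRE to enhance transcript expression.

No Cas9 gene is annotated, so the nuclease must come from another source, such as a Cas9-expressing cell line. The plasmid belongs to a guide series used for large-scale knockout analysis of cell-cycle genes in human cells.
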