Addgene plasmid #90638: COPS3 G11.4 gRNA
Purpose: 3rd generation lentiviral gRNA plasmid targeting human COPS3
Depositing lab: Iain Cheeseman. Depositing organization: Whitehead Institute for Biomedical Research. Publication: Large-Scale Analysis of CRISPR/Cas9 Cell-Cycle Knockouts Reveals the Diversity of p53-Dependent Responses to Cell-Cycle Defects. McKinley KL, Cheeseman IM. Dev Cell. 2017 Feb 27;40(4):405-420.e2. doi: 10.1016/j.devcel.2017.01.012. Epub 2017 Feb 16. PubMed 28216383.
Backbone
  Vector backbone: pLenti-sgRNA
  Backbone manufacturer: Eric Lander & David Sabatini labs (Addgene plasmid #71409)
  Backbone size w/o insert (bp): 9151
  Vector type: Lentiviral, CRISPR
  Selectable markers: Puromycin
Growth in bacteria
  Bacterial resistance: Ampicillin, 100 μg/mL
  Growth temperature: 37°C
  Growth strain: NEB Stable
  Copy number: Unknown
Gene/Insert
  Gene/Insert name: COPS3 (Guide Designation G11.4) (alt name: pKMKO series)
  gRNA/shRNA sequence: CACCgTGCGAAGAACTTATCCCATC
  Species: H. sapiens (human)
  Promoter: U6
  Cloning method: Restriction Enzyme; 5′ cloning site BsmBI (destroyed during cloning); 3′ cloning site BsmBI (destroyed during cloning)
  Sequencing primers: 5′ hU6-F (5'-GAGGGCCTATTTCCCATGATT-3'); 3′ EF1a-R (5'-CACGGCGACTACTGCACTTA-3')
Terms and licenses: Academic/Nonprofit Terms; Industry Terms: Not Available to Industry
Depositor comments: Please note that gRNA target sequence listed is not strictly the 20nt spacer sequence, but also contains the 5' BsmBI overhang. For more information about knockout human cell lines generated using this plasmid, please see http://cellcycleknockouts.wi.mit.edu/ .
How to cite: COPS3 G11.4 gRNA was a gift from Iain Cheeseman (Addgene plasmid # 90638 ; http://n2t.net/addgene:90638 ; RRID:Addgene_90638)
